>Addgene plasmid #201094 | pPOTv6-blast-His:mNG:His | addgene full sequence | sequence record 440821 | Addgene NGS Result
GGGCGAATTGGGCCCGTATAATGCAGACCTGCTGCAAGCTAGGGGCACAGCAAGGTCTTCTGAAATTCAT
GTTTTTTTTTTTTTACTCTGCATTGCAGTCTCCGCTCTTATTTAGTTTTGCTTTACGTAAGGTCTCGTTG
CTGCCATAAAATAAGCTCTAGTGGAATTCATGCCTTTGTCTCAAGAAGAATCCACCCTCATTGAAAGAGC
AACGGCTACAATCAACAGCATCCCCATCTCTGAAGACTACAGCGTCGCCAGCGCAGCTCTCTCTAGCGAC
GGCCGCATCTTCACTGGTGTCAATGTATATCATTTTACTGGGGGACCTTGTGCAGAACTCGTGGTGCTGG
GCACTGCTGCTGCTGCGGCAGCTGGCAACCTGACTTGTATCGTCGCGATCGGAAATGAGAACAGGGGCAT
CTTGAGCCCCTGCGGACGGTGCCGACAGGTGCTTCTCGACCTGCATCCTGGGATCAAAGCCATAGTGAAG
GACAGTGATGGACAGCCGACGGCAGTTGGGATTCGTGAATTGCTGCCCTCTGGTTATGTGTGGGAGGGCT
AACCATGGTGCCCATTTAGTTGGCCTTTCCCTTGTCTCGTGTCTTTTCCGTGGAAAGGTTCCCGGAGTAA
TCTGATGGCACAGCAGGGAGGTGCGCCTGCAGGTTGGTTAGGAAGGGGGGATGATGTAAAAGAAGAAAAT
GGGGGGATTCGAGCCCCACGCGTTGCTCAAGCTGTGTAGCGCAGGCGTTTCCTTACATATTTCTCTAACA
GGCACGGAAGCCTAACAAATACACTTGGCTTATTTTTTTGCCCCCTCATGTCTTGTACAAATATTTGCGA
TAGCTTAGCTATCAGCCACATTAATCAAACAAGTATACCAACAAGCCCGAAAACAGAAACTCAACTGCAA
CGGGTACCTATGGGTTCTGGTAGTGGTTCCGGTTCCGGTTCTCACCACCACCACCATCACAAGCTTGTCT
CGAAAGGTGAGGAAGACAATATGGCCAGCTTGCCAGCAACGCACGAGCTTCATATATTTGGGTCGATCAA
CGGTGTGGATTTCGACATGGTGGGTCAAGGCACAGGTAATCCTAATGACGGGTATGAAGAACTCAATTTG
AAGAGCACTAAGGGAGATCTCCAGTTTTCCCCGTGGATTCTTGTGCCGCATATTGGTTATGGTTTTCATC
AGTACTTACCATACCCCGATGGAATGTCGCCCTTCCAAGCAGCTATGGTGGACGGCTCGGGGTATCAAGT
ACATCGCACCATGCAATTTGAGGACGGAGCATCCCTCACCGTAAACTACCGCTATACGTATGAGGGGAGC
CACATAAAAGGTGAGGCTCAAGTTAAAGGCACAGGCTTCCCAGCTGACGGCCCGGTCATGACCAATTCAT
TAACCGCTGCTGATTGGTGCCGTTCTAAGAAGACCTACCCTAACGACAAGACGATCATTAGTACTTTTAA
GTGGAGTTATACCACAGGAAACGGAAAGCGGTATCGAAGCACTGCTCGAACAACCTACACATTTGCGAAG
CCAATGGCCGCGAACTACTTGAAGAACCAGCCAATGTATGTGTTTCGAAAAACGGAACTGAAGCATTCGA
AAACCGAGCTTAATTTTAAAGAGTGGCAGAAGGCGTTTACAGACGTGATGGGGATGGACGAATTGTATAA
GGGATCCCACCACCACCACCATCACGGATCAGGATCTGGATCAGGATCGGGTAGTTAAGAGCTCCGCTGC
GCTTAAATGTCTTTCATTATAATCAATGTATAACCTTTATGTAGTATTTCAATCTATGCCGCTGTGTACG
TGCACTGCGGTGCCTATCCTTCGGCATTAGAGAGTCACTGTTTGTGTAGATCGTAGCTGCATGTCTGACA
TCTGGTTCATTAGTGCCGTTTTGAGTCTGCACTGTTGTGCAACTTGATATTCATCACTGCACACCAACCG
TGTGTTTCCTCCTTTGGGTGCACCCTTTAATCCTTGTCTTCTCCTTTTTTGTCTCTTTCCCCCTCGAAAA
GGTGTCAAACTACTGCCGCATAAACTACGGTTATCCCAAATTTAAGAGAAAGCAATAAAGCATCAGCTAG
CATGCCTTTGTCTCAAGAAGAATCCACCCTCATTGAAAGAGCAACGGCTACAATCAACAGCATCCCCATC
TCTGAAGACTACAGCGTCGCCAGCGCAGCTCTCTCTAGCGACGGCCGCATCTTCACTGGTGTCAATGTAT
ATCATTTTACTGGGGGACCTTGTGCAGAACTCGTGGTGCTGGGCACTGCTGCTGCTGCGGCAGCTGGCAA
CCTGACTTGTATCGTCGCGATCGGAAATGAGAACAGGGGCATCTTGAGCCCCTGCGGACGGTGCCGACAG
GTGCTTCTCGATCTGCATCCTGGGATCAAAGCCATAGTGAAGGACAGTGATGGACAGCCGACGGCAGTTG
GGATTCGTGAATTGCTGCCCTCTGGTTATGTGTGGGAGGGCTAACTCGAGTGCCCATTTAGTTGGCTTTT
CCCTTGTCTCGTGTCTTTTCCGTGGAAAGGTTCCCGGAGTAATCTGATGGCACAGCAGGGAGGTGCGCCT
GCAGGTTGGTTAGGAAGGGGGGATGATGTAAAAGAAGAAAATGGGGGGATTCGAGCCCCGCACAGGTCTC
TCAAATTGGATGCATAGCTTGAGTATTCTATAGTGTCACCTAAATAGCTTGGCGTAATCATGGTCATAGC
TGTTTCCTGTGTGAAATTGTTATCCGCTCACAATTCCACACAACATACGAGCCGGAAGCATAAAGTGTAA
AGCCTGGGGTGCCTAATGAGTGAGCTAACTCACATTAATTGCGTTGCGCTCACTGCCCGCTTTCCAGTCG
GGAAACCTGTCGTGCCAGCTGCATTAATGAATCGGCCAACGCGCGGGGAGAGGCGGTTTGCGTATTGGGC
GCTCTTCCGCTTCCTCGCTCACTGACTCGCTGCGCTCGGTCGTTCGGCTGCGGCGAGCGGTATCAGCTCA
CTCAAAGGCGGTAATACGGTTATCCACAGAATCAGGGGATAACGCAGGAAAGAACATGTGAGCAAAAGGC
CAGCAAAAGGCCAGGAACCGTAAAAAGGCCGCGTTGCTGGCGTTTTTCCATAGGCTCCGCCCCCCTGACG
AGCATCACAAAAATCGACGCTCAAGTCAGAGGTGGCGAAACCCGACAGGACTATAAAGATACCAGGCGTT
TCCCCCTGGAAGCTCCCTCGTGCGCTCTCCTGTTCCGACCCTGCCGCTTACCGGATACCTGTCCGCCTTT
CTCCCTTCGGGAAGCGTGGCGCTTTCTCATAGCTCACGCTGTAGGTATCTCAGTTCGGTGTAGGTCGTTC
GCTCCAAGCTGGGCTGTGTGCACGAACCCCCCGTTCAGCCCGACCGCTGCGCCTTATCCGGTAACTATCG
TCTTGAGTCCAACCCGGTAAGACACGACTTATCGCCACTGGCAGCAGCCACTGGTAACAGGATTAGCAGA
GCGAGGTATGTAGGCGGTGCTACAGAGTTCTTGAAGTGGTGGCCTAACTACGGCTACACTAGAAGAACAG
TATTTGGTATCTGCGCTCTGCTGAAGCCAGTTACCTTCGGAAAAAGAGTTGGTAGCTCTTGATCCGGCAA
ACAAACCACCGCTGGTAGCGGTGGTTTTTTTGTTTGCAAGCAGCAGATTACGCGCAGAAAAAAAGGATCT
CAAGAAGATCCTTTGATCTTTTCTACGGGGTCTGACGCTCAGTGGAACGAAAACTCACGTTAAGGGATTT
TGGTCATGAGATTATCAAAAAGGATCTTCACCTAGATCCTTTTAAATTAAAAATGAAGTTTTAAATCAAT
CTAAAGTATATATGAGTAAACTTGGTCTGACAGTTACCAATGCTTAATCAGTGAGGCACCTATCTCAGCG
ATCTGTCTATTTCGTTCATCCATAGTTGCCTGACTCCCCGTCGTGTAGATAATTACGATACGGGAGGGCT
TACCATCTGGCCCCAGTGCTGCAATGATACCGCGAGACCCACGCTCACCGGCTCCAGATTTATCAGCAAT
AAACCAGCCAGCCGGAAGGGCCGAGCGCAGAAGTGGTCCTGCAACTTTATCCGCCTCCATCCAGTCTATT
AATTGTTGCCGGGAAGCTAGAGTAAGTAGTTCGCCAGTTAATAGTTTGCGCAACGTTGTTGCCATTGCTA
CAGGCATCGTGGTGTCACGCTCGTCGTTTGGTATGGCTTCATTCAGCTCCGGTTCCCAACGATCAAGGCG
AGTTACATGATCCCCCATGTTGTGCAAAAAAGCGGTTAGCTCCTTCGGTCCTCCGATCGTTGTCAGAAGT
AAGTTGGCCGCAGTGTTATCACTCATGGTTATGGCAGCACTGCATAATTCTCTTACTGTCATGCCATCCG
TAAGATGCTTTTCTGTGACTGGTGAGTACTCAACCAAGTCATTCTGAGAATAGTGTATGCGGCGACCGAG
TTGCTCTTGCCCGGCGTCAATACGGGATAATACCGCGCCACATAGCAGAACTTTAAAAGTGCTCATCATT
GGAAAACGTTCTTCGGGGCGAAAACTCTCAAGGATCTTACCGCTGTTGAGATCCAGTTCGATGTAACCCA
CTCGTGCACCCAACTGATCTTCAGCATCTTTTACTTTCACCAGCGTTTCTGGGTGAGCAAAAACAGGAAG
GCAAAATGCCGCAAAAAAGGGAATAAGGGCGACACGGAAATGTTGAATACTCATACTCTTCCTTTTTCAA
TATTATTGAAGCATTTATCAGGGTTATTGTCTCATGAGCGGATACATATTTGAATGTATTTAGAAAAATA
AACAAATAGGGGTTCCGCGCACATTTCCCCGAAAAGTGCCACCTGATGCGGTGTGAAATACCGCACAGAT
GCGTAAGGAGAAAATACCGCATCAGGAAATTGTAAGCGTTAATATTTTGTTAAAATTCGCGTTAAATTTT
TGTTAAATCAGCTCATTTTTTAACCAATAGGCCGAAATCGGCAAAATCCCTTATAAATCAAAAGAATAGA
CCGAGATAGGGT
[37 nt withheld, positions 5053-5089]
AAAGAACGTGGACTCCAACGTCAAAGG
[49 nt withheld, positions 5117-5165]
T
[91 nt withheld, positions 5167-5257]
G
[98 nt withheld, positions 5259-5356]
ACTTAATGCGCCGCTACAGGGCGCGTCCATTCGCCATTCAGGCTGCGCAACTGTTGGGAAGGGCGATCGG
TGCGGGCCTCTTCGCTATTACGCCAGCTGGCGAAAGGGGGATGTGCTGCAAGGCGATTAAGTTGGGTAAC
GCCAGGGTTTTCCCAGTCACGACGTTGTAAAACGACGGCCAGTGAATTGTAATACGACTCACTATA
Features (pLannotate 1.2.2; 15 found; start..end, strand, type, name):
    170..559     +  CDS            bsd: BSD_ASPTE - Experimental evidence at protein level: Swiss-Prot protein existence level 1. Catalyzes the deamination of the cytosine moiety of the antibiotics blasticidin S, cytomycin and acetylblasticidin S. From Aspergillus terreus.
    974..1681    +  CDS            mNeonGreen: mNeonGreen is a basic (constitutively fluorescent) green/yellow fluorescent protein published in 2013, derived from Branchiostoma lanceolatum. It is reported to be a very rapidly-maturing monomer with moderate acid sensitivity.
   2102..2491    +  CDS            bsd: BSD_ASPTE - Experimental evidence at protein level: Swiss-Prot protein existence level 1. Catalyzes the deamination of the cytosine moiety of the antibiotics blasticidin S, cytomycin and acetylblasticidin S. From Aspergillus terreus.
   2687..2705    -  promoter       SP6 promoter: promoter for bacteriophage SP6 RNA polymerase
   2747..2763    -  protein_bind   lac operator: The lac repressor binds to the lac operator to inhibit transcription in E. coli. This inhibition can be relieved by adding lactose or isopropyl-β-D-thiogalactopyranoside (IPTG). lac repressor encoded by lacI
   2771..2801    -  promoter       lac promoter: promoter for the E. coli lac operon
   2816..2837    -  protein_bind   CAP binding site: CAP binding activates transcription in the presence of cAMP. E. coli catabolite activator protein
   2850..2942    -  CDS            lacI (fragment): lac repressor; lacI; The lac repressor binds to the lac operator to inhibit transcription in E. coli. This inhibition can be relieved by adding lactose or isopropyl-β-D-thiogalactopyranoside (IPTG).
   3125..3713    -  rep_origin     ori: high-copy-number ColE1/pMB1/pBR322/pUC origin of replication
   3884..4744    -  CDS            AmpR: β-lactamase; bla; confers resistance to ampicillin, carbenicillin, and related antibiotics
   4745..4849    -  promoter       AmpR promoter: bla
   4876..4926    +  misc_feature   bom (fragment): basis of mobility region from pBR322
   4927..5382    -  rep_origin     f1 ori (sequence partly withheld): f1 bacteriophage origin of replication; arrow indicates direction of (+) strand synthesis
   5386..5543    -  CDS            lacZα (fragment): LacZα fragment of β-galactosidase; lacZ fragment
   5546..2       +  promoter       T7 promoter (across the origin): promoter for bacteriophage T7 RNA polymerase
