[The description below was written by a language model from this plasmid's Addgene catalogue record and pLannotate feature annotations shown in this document.]
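Description:
pPOTv6-blast-His:mNG:His is a PCR-only tagging (pPOT) template plasmid for endogenous gene tagging in Trypanosoma brucei. It is not meant to be expressed or maintained in the parasite as a plasmid. Instead, it serves as a template from which a tag-plus-marker cassette is amplified using long primers that carry homology to the target locus, and the PCR product is then integrated by homologous recombination. In E. coli it is a high-copy plasmid with a ColE1/pUC-type origin and an ampicillin resistance gene (β-lactamase with its own promoter). The backbone also retains common cloning-vector remnants: an f1 origin, lacZα and lacI fragments, the lac promoter/operator with a CAP site, and flanking T7 and SP6 promoters.

The payload is a synthetic mNeonGreen coding sequence, a bright monomeric green/yellow fluorescent protein, cloned between HindIII and BamHI sites. The construct name indicates that it is flanked on both sides by His tags, although the feature table does not annotate these separately. Two copies of the blasticidin S deaminase gene (bsd) are annotated, one upstream and one downstream of mNeonGreen. This layout fits the pPOT design, in which a single template supports either N- or C-terminal tagging depending on which marker–tag segment is amplified. The intervening regions are unannotated, and the record does not describe the processing sequences they may contain. The promoter is listed as "read through", meaning no dedicated promoter is included, so expression presumably depends on transcription through the tagged locus. The construct is used for protein localisation and functional studies in trypanosomatids, with blasticidin selection of transfectants.
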