Addgene plasmid #201094: pPOTv6-blast-His:mNG:His
Purpose: Trypanosoma brucei PCR only tagging (pPOT) vector for endogenous gene tagging
Depositing lab: Samuel Dean. Publication: A comprehensive toolkit for protein localization and functional analysis in trypanosomatids. Paterou A, Saez Conde J, Tyc J, Sunter JD, Vaughan S, Gull K, Dean S. Open Biol. 2025 Apr;15(4):240361. doi: 10.1098/rsob.240361. Epub 2025 Apr 2. PubMed 40169015.
Backbone
  Vector backbone: pPOT
  Vector type: Unspecified
Growth in bacteria
  Bacterial resistance: Ampicillin, 100 μg/mL
  Growth temperature: 37°C
  Growth strain: NEB Stable
  Copy number: High Copy
Gene/Insert
  Gene/Insert name: mNeonGreen
  Species: Synthetic
  Promoter: read through
  Cloning method: Restriction Enzyme; 5′ cloning site HindIII (not destroyed); 3′ cloning site BamHI (not destroyed)
  Sequencing primers: 5′ cTATGGGTTCTGGTAGTG; 3′ cTTAACTACCCGATCCTG
Terms and licenses: Academic/Nonprofit Terms; Industry Terms: Not Available to Industry
Depositor comments: Please visit https://doi.org/10.1101/2023.04.21.537815 for bioRxiv preprint.
How to cite: pPOTv6-blast-His:mNG:His was a gift from Samuel Dean (Addgene plasmid # 201094 ; http://n2t.net/addgene:201094 ; RRID:Addgene_201094)
